>Addgene plasmid #16235 | pcDNA3 MDM2 S186D | addgene partial sequence | sequence record 22507 | CMV-F 5'-CGCAAATGGGCGGTAGGCGTG-3'
TCTCTGGCTACTAGAGACCCACTGCTTACTGGCTTATCGAAATTAATACGACTCACTATAGGGAGACCCA
AGCTTGGTACCGAGCTCGGATCCGCCACCAGTGTGCAATACCAACATGTCTGTACCTACTGATGGTGCTG
TAACCACCTCACAGATTCCAGCTTCGGAACAAGAGACCCTGGTTAGACCAAAGCCATTGCTTTTGAAGTT
ATTAAAGTCTGTTGGTGCACAAAAAGACACTTATACTATGAAAGAGGTTCTTTTTTATCTTGGCCAGTAT
ATTATGACTAAACGATTATATGATGAGAAGCAACAACATATTGTATATTGTTCAAATGATCTTCTAGGAG
ATTTGTTTGGCGTGCCAAGCTTCTCTGTGAAAGAGCACAGGAAAATATATACCATGATCTACAGGAACTT
GGTAGTAGTCAATCAGCAGGAATCATCGGACTCAGGTACATCTGTGAGTGAGAACAGGTGTCACCTTGAA
GGTGGGAGTGATCAAAAGGACCTTGTACAAGAGCTTCAGGAAGAGAAACCTTCATCTTCACATTTGGTTT
CTAGACCATCTACCTCATCTACAAGGAGAGCAATTAGTGAGACAGAAAGAAATTCAAATGAATTATCTGG
TGAACGACAAAGAAAACGCCACAAAGATGATAGTATTTCCCCTTTCCTTTGATGAAAGCCTGGC
