[The description below was written by a language model from this plasmid's Addgene catalogue record.]
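Description:
pcDNA3 MDM2 S186D is a mammalian expression plasmid built on the commercial pcDNA3 backbone (about 5.4 kb without insert). It carries a roughly 1.5 kb human MDM2 coding sequence cloned between the BamHI and EcoRI sites, both of which are retained. It is propagated in E. coli as a high-copy plasmid under ampicillin selection. A neomycin resistance marker allows G418 selection of transfected mammalian cells, so the plasmid can be used for stable lines as well as transient expression. The record lists no feature table, but the CMV-forward and BGH-reverse sequencing primers match the standard pcDNA3 layout. In that layout the insert sits downstream of the CMV immediate-early promoter and upstream of the bovine growth hormone polyadenylation signal, giving strong constitutive expression in most mammalian cell lines. No epitope tag or reporter fusion is recorded.

The insert encodes MDM2, the E3 ubiquitin ligase that negatively regulates p53, with serine 186 replaced by aspartate. Substituting an acidic residue for a serine is a common way of mimicking constitutive phosphorylation at that position. The associated publication concerns Akt-mediated phosphorylation of MDM2 downstream of HER-2/neu signalling and its effect on p53 ubiquitination, which suggests this mutant serves as a phosphomimetic at an Akt target site. The construct would typically be transfected into cultured cells, alongside wild-type MDM2 or other mutants, to examine how phosphorylation at this residue affects MDM2 behaviour and p53 ubiquitination and stability. The record itself does not list specific applications.
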