Addgene plasmid #16235: pcDNA3 MDM2 S186D
Depositing lab: Mien-Chie Hung. Depositing organization: University of Texas MD Anderson Cancer Center. Publication: HER-2/neu induces p53 ubiquitination via Akt-mediated MDM2 phosphorylation. Zhou BP, Liao Y, Xia W, Zou Y, Spohn B, Hung MC. Nat Cell Biol. 2001 Nov . 3(11):973-82. 10.1038/ncb1101-973 PubMed 11715018.
Backbone
  Vector backbone: pcDNA3
  Backbone manufacturer: Invitrogen
  Backbone size w/o insert (bp): 5400
  Vector type: Mammalian Expression
  Selectable markers: Neomycin (select with G418)
Growth in bacteria
  Bacterial resistance: Ampicillin, 100 μg/mL
  Growth temperature: 37°C
  Growth strain: DH5alpha
  Copy number: High Copy
Gene/Insert
  Gene/Insert name: MDM2
  Species: H. sapiens (human)
  Insert size (bp): 1500
  Mutation: Ser186 replaced by Asp
  Entrez Gene: MDM2 (a.k.a. ACTFS, HDMX, LSKB, hdm2)
  Cloning method: Restriction Enzyme; 5′ cloning site BamHI (not destroyed); 3′ cloning site EcoRI (not destroyed)
  Sequencing primers: 5′ CMV-F; 3′ BGHrev
Terms and licenses: Academic/Nonprofit Terms; Industry Terms: Not Available to Industry
How to cite: pcDNA3 MDM2 S186D was a gift from Mien-Chie Hung (Addgene plasmid # 16235 ; http://n2t.net/addgene:16235 ; RRID:Addgene_16235)
